Addgene plasmid #14256: pAG304GPD-ccdB-TAP
Purpose: (Empty Backbone)
Depositing lab: Susan Lindquist. Depositing organization: Whitehead Institute for Biomedical Research. Publication: A suite of Gateway cloning vectors for high-throughput genetic analysis in Saccharomyces cerevisiae. Alberti S, Gitler AD, Lindquist S. Yeast. 2007 Oct . 24(10):913-9. 10.1002/yea.1502 PubMed 17583893.
Backbone
  Vector backbone: pRS304
  Vector type: Yeast Expression ; Gateway Destination
  Selectable markers: TRP1
Growth in bacteria
  Bacterial resistance: Chloramphenicol and Ampicillin, 25 & 100 μg/mL
  Growth temperature: 37°C
  Growth strain: ccdB Survival
  Growth instructions: DB3.1, ccdB Survival
  Copy number: Unknown
Gene/Insert
  Gene/Insert name: None
  Tag / fusion protein: TAP (C terminal on backbone)
  Cloning method: Gateway Cloning
  Sequencing primers: 5′ GPDPro_F
Terms and licenses: Academic/Nonprofit Terms; Industry Terms: Not Available to Industry
Depositor comments: Type of plasmid: integrating. This plasmid contains the Gateway technology from Invitrogen; Invitrogen requires purchasing of Gateway Clonase for carrying out the Gateway recombinational cloning reaction http://www.invitrogen.com Please note that the full plasmid sequence is provided as a reference only, and may not match the exact sequence of the plasmid.
How to cite: pAG304GPD-ccdB-TAP was a gift from Susan Lindquist (Addgene plasmid # 14256 ; http://n2t.net/addgene:14256 ; RRID:Addgene_14256)
