[The description below was written by a language model from this plasmid's Addgene catalogue record and pLannotate feature annotations shown in this document.]
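Description:
pAG304GPD-ccdB-TAP is an empty Gateway destination vector for constitutive protein expression in Saccharomyces cerevisiae, built on the pRS304 backbone. It is an integrating plasmid: the feature table shows no yeast replication origin or centromere, so stable maintenance in yeast depends on insertion into the genome, with the TRP1 gene (under its own promoter) providing selection by tryptophan prototrophy. In E. coli it replicates from a high-copy ColE1/pUC-type origin and carries an ampicillin resistance gene. An f1 origin and remnants of the pBluescript-style lacZα/MCS region, with flanking T7 and T3 promoters, are also present.

The expression unit is driven by the strong constitutive GPD (TDH3/GAP) promoter and closed by the CYC1 terminator. Between them lies the Gateway cassette: attR1 and attR2 sites flanking a chloramphenicol resistance gene and the ccdB toxin gene. In an LR recombination reaction with an entry clone, the cassette is exchanged for the gene of interest. Because CcdB kills ordinary E. coli strains, unrecombined vector is counter-selected, and the empty vector itself must be propagated in a ccdB-tolerant strain, where chloramphenicol plus ampicillin maintain the intact cassette.

Downstream of attR2 is a tandem affinity purification (TAP) tag, annotated as a calmodulin-binding peptide followed by immunoglobulin-binding domains of protein A. An inserted open reading frame lacking a stop codon is therefore expressed as a C-terminal TAP fusion. The vector belongs to a suite of yeast Gateway plasmids designed for high-throughput genetic analysis. It suits stable expression of tagged proteins from an integrated copy for detection, two-step affinity purification and recovery of associated complexes.
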