Features (pLannotate 1.2.2; 29 found; start..end, strand, type, name):
    137..184     +  misc_feature   bom (fragment): basis of mobility region from pBR322
    185..465     +  promoter       TRP1 promoter: S. cerevisiae TRP1
    466..1140    +  CDS            TRP1: phosphoribosylanthranilate isomerase, required for tryptophan biosynthesis; S. cerevisiae TRP1; yeast auxotrophic marker
   1187..1236    +  misc_feature   bom (fragment): basis of mobility region from pBR322
   1237..1692    -  rep_origin     f1 ori (sequence partly withheld): f1 bacteriophage origin of replication; arrow indicates direction of (+) strand synthesis
   1700..1857    -  CDS            lacZα (fragment): LacZα fragment of β-galactosidase; lacZ fragment
   1860..1878    +  promoter       T7 promoter: promoter for bacteriophage T7 RNA polymerase
   1903..2547    +  promoter       GAP promoter: S. cerevisiae TDH3; promoter for glyceraldehyde-3-phosphate dehydrogenase
   2553..2573    +  misc_feature   MCS (fragment): pBluescript multiple cloning site
   2577..2701    +  protein_bind   attR1: mutant version of attR; recombination site for the Gateway® LR reaction LR Clonase™
   2726..2756    +  promoter       lac UV5 promoter: E. coli lac promoter with an "up" mutation
   2780..2809    +  promoter       cat promoter (fragment): promoter of the E. coli cat gene encoding chloramphenicol acetyltransferase
   2810..3469    +  CDS            CmR: chloramphenicol acetyltransferase; cat; confers resistance to chloramphenicol
   3651..3809    +  CDS            ccdA (fragment): CCDA_ECO57 - Also known as H, letA. Experimental evidence at protein level: Swiss-Prot protein existence level 1. Antitoxin component of a type II toxin-antitoxin (TA) system which inhibits the post-segregational killing (PSK) of plasmid-free cells, also referred to as a plasmid addiction system. Binds to and blocks the activity of CcdB; will also remove bound CcdB protein from the CcdB-GyrA complex by forming a CcdA-CcdB complex, a process termed rejuvenation. Functions as a transcriptional corepressor for the ccdAB operon, repression also requires CcdB (By similarity). From Escherichia coli
   3814..4116    +  CDS            ccdB: CCDB_ECOLI - Also known as G, letB, letD. Experimental evidence at protein level: Swiss-Prot protein existence level 1. Toxic component of a type II toxin-antitoxin (TA) system, functioning in plasmid maintainence. Responsible for the post- segregational killing (PSK) of plasmid-free cells, also referred to as a plasmid addiction system. Half-life of over 2 hours. Cell killing by CcdB is accompanied by filamentation, defects in chromosome and plasmid segregation, defects in cell division, formation of anucleate cells, decreased DNA synthesis and plasmid loss. Interferes with the activity of DN
   4160..4284    -  protein_bind   attR2: mutant version of attR; recombination site for the Gateway® LR reaction LR Clonase™
   4288..4321    +  misc_feature   MCS (fragment): pBluescript multiple cloning site
   4343..4420    +  CDS            CBP: calmodulin-binding peptide derived from skeletal muscle myosin light chain kinase; binds calmodulin with nanomolar affinity in the presence of calcium
   4826..5206    +  CDS            protein A (fragment): immunoglobulin binding domains of Staphylocuccus aureus protein A
   5219..5466    +  terminator     CYC1 terminator: S. cerevisiae CYC1; transcription terminator for CYC1
   5489..5507    -  promoter       T3 promoter: promoter for bacteriophage T3 RNA polymerase
   5552..5568    -  protein_bind   lac operator: The lac repressor binds to the lac operator to inhibit transcription in E. coli. This inhibition can be relieved by adding lactose or isopropyl-β-D-thiogalactopyranoside (IPTG). lac repressor encoded by lacI
   5576..5606    -  promoter       lac promoter: promoter for the E. coli lac operon
   5621..5642    -  protein_bind   CAP binding site: CAP binding activates transcription in the presence of cAMP. E. coli catabolite activator protein
   5655..5747    -  CDS            lacI (fragment): lac repressor; lacI; The lac repressor binds to the lac operator to inhibit transcription in E. coli. This inhibition can be relieved by adding lactose or isopropyl-β-D-thiogalactopyranoside (IPTG).
   5930..6518    -  rep_origin     ori: high-copy-number ColE1/pMB1/pBR322/pUC origin of replication
   6689..7549    -  CDS            AmpR: β-lactamase; bla; confers resistance to ampicillin, carbenicillin, and related antibiotics
   7550..7654    -  promoter       AmpR promoter: bla
   7749..35      +  CDS            rop (fragment) (across the origin): Rop protein, which maintains plasmids at low copy number; rop
>Addgene plasmid #14256 | pAG304GPD-ccdB-TAP | depositor full sequence | sequence record 7919 | Author sequence
TCGCGCGTTTCGGTGATGACGGTGAAAACCTCTGACACATGCAGCTCCCGGAGACGGTCACAGCTTGTCT
GTAAGCGGATGCCGGGAGCAGACAAGCCCGTCAGGGCGCGTCAGCGGGTGTTGGCGGGTGTCGGGGCTGG
CTTAACTATGCGGCATCAGAGCAGATTGTACTGAGAGTGCACCAAACGACATTACTATATATATAATATA
GGAAGCATTTAATAGACAGCATCGTAATATATGTGTACTTTGCAGTTATGACGCCAGATGGCAGTAGTGG
AAGATATTCTTTATTGAAAAATAGCTTGTCACCTTACGTACAATCTTGATCCGGAGCTTTTCTTTTTTTG
CCGATTAAGAATTAATTCGGTCGAAAAAAGAAAAGGAGAGGGCCAAGAGGGAGGGCATTGGTGACTATTG
AGCACGTGAGTATACGTGATTAAGCACACAAAGGCAGCTTGGAGTATGTCTGTTATTAATTTCACAGGTA
GTTCTGGTCCATTGGTGAAAGTTTGCGGCTTGCAGAGCACAGAGGCCGCAGAATGTGCTCTAGATTCCGA
TGCTGACTTGCTGGGTATTATATGTGTGCCCAATAGAAAGAGAACAATTGACCCGGTTATTGCAAGGAAA
ATTTCAAGTCTTGTAAAAGCATATAAAAATAGTTCAGGCACTCCGAAATACTTGGTTGGCGTGTTTCGTA
ATCAACCTAAGGAGGATGTTTTGGCTCTGGTCAATGATTACGGCATTGATATCGTCCAACTGCATGGAGA
TGAGTCGTGGCAAGAATACCAAGAGTTCCTCGGTTTGCCAGTTATTAAAAGACTCGTATTTCCAAAAGAC
TGCAACATACTACTCAGTGCAGCTTCACAGAAACCTCATTCGTTTATTCCCTTGTTTGATTCAGAAGCAG
GTGGGACAGGTGAACTTTTGGATTGGAACTCGATTTCTGACTGGGTTGGAAGGCAAGAGAGCCCCGAAAG
CTTACATTTTATGTTAGCTGGTGGACTGACGCCAGAAAATGTTGGTGATGCGCTTAGATTAAATGGCGTT
ATTGGTGTTGATGTAAGCGGAGGTGTGGAGACAAATGGTGTAAAAGACTCTAACAAAATAGCAAATTTCG
TCAAAAATGCTAAGAAATAGGTTATTACTGAGTAGTATTTATTTAAGTATTGTTTGTGCACTTGCCTGCG
GTGTGAAATACCGCACAGATGCGTAAGGAGAAAATACCGCATCAGGAAATTGTAAACGTTAATATTTTGT
TAAAATTCGCGTTAAATTTTTGTTAAATCAGCTCATTTTTTAACCAATAGGCCGAAATCGGCAAAATCCC
TTATAAATCAAAAGAATAGACCGAGATAGGGT
[37 nt withheld, positions 1363-1399]
AAAGAACGTGGACTCCAACGTCAAAGG
[49 nt withheld, positions 1427-1475]
T
[91 nt withheld, positions 1477-1567]
G
[124 nt withheld, positions 1569-1692]
CGCGCCATTCGCCATTCAGGCTGCGCAACTGTTGGGAAGGGCGATCGGTGCGGGCCTCTTCGCTATTACG
CCAGCTGGCGAAGGGGGGATGTGCTGCAAGGCGATTAAGTTGGGTAACGCCAGGGTTTTCCCAGTCACGA
CGTTGTAAAACGACGGCCAGTGAATTGTAATACGACTCACTATAGGGCGAATTGGAGCTCTTCGAGTTTA
TCATTATCAATACTCGCCATTTCAAAGAATACGTAAATAATTAATAGTAGTGATTTTCCTAACTTTATTT
AGTCAAAAAATTAGCCTTTTAATTCTGCTGTAACCCGTACATGCCCAAAATAGGGGGCGGGTTACACAGA
ATATATAACACCGAAGGTGCCTGGGTGAACAGGTTTATTCCTGGCATCCACTAAATATAATGGAGCCCGC
TTTTTAAGCTGGCATCCAGAAAAAAAAAGAATCCCAGCACCAAAATATTGTTTTCTTCACCAACCATCAG
TTCATAGGTCCATTCTCTTAGCGCAACTACAGAGAACAGGGGCACAAACAGGCAAAAAACGGGCACAACC
TCAATGGAGTGATGCAACCTGCCTGGAGTAAATGATGACACAAGGCAATTGACCCACGCATGTATCTATC
TCATTTTCTTACACCTTCTATTACCTTCTGCTCTCTCTGATTTGGAAAAAGCTGAAAAAAAAGGTTGAAA
CCAGTTCCCTGAAATTATTCCCCTACTTGACTAATAAGTATATAAAGACGGTAGGTATTGATTGTAATTC
TGTAAATCTATTTCTTAAACTTCTTAAATTCTACTTTTATAGTTAGTCTTTTTTTTAGTTTTAAAACACC
AGAACTTAGTTTCGACGGATTCTAGAACTAGTGGATCCCCCATCACAAGTTTGTACAAAAAAGCTGAACG
AGAAACGTAAAATGATATAAATATCAATATATTAAATTAGATTTTGCATAAAAAACAGACTACATAATAC
TGTAAAACACAACATATCCAGTCACTATGGCGGCCGCATTAGGCACCCCAGGCTTTACACTTTATGCTTC
CGGCTCGTATAATGTGTGGATTTTGAGTTAGGATCCGTCGAGATTTTCAGGAGCTAAGGAAGCTAAAATG
GAGAAAAAAATCACTGGATATACCACCGTTGATATATCCCAATGGCATCGTAAAGAACATTTTGAGGCAT
TTCAGTCAGTTGCTCAATGTACCTATAACCAGACCGTTCAGCTGGATATTACGGCCTTTTTAAAGACCGT
AAAGAAAAATAAGCACAAGTTTTATCCGGCCTTTATTCACATTCTTGCCCGCCTGATGAATGCTCATCCG
GAATTCCGTATGGCAATGAAAGACGGTGAGCTGGTGATATGGGATAGTGTTCACCCTTGTTACACCGTTT
TCCATGAGCAAACTGAAACGTTTTCATCGCTCTGGAGTGAATACCACGACGATTTCCGGCAGTTTCTACA
CATATATTCGCAAGATGTGGCGTGTTACGGTGAAAACCTGGCCTATTTCCCTAAAGGGTTTATTGAGAAT
ATGTTTTTCGTCTCAGCCAATCCCTGGGTGAGTTTCACCAGTTTTGATTTAAACGTGGCCAATATGGACA
ACTTCTTCGCCCCCGTTTTCACCATGGGCAAATATTATACGCAAGGCGACAAGGTGCTGATGCCGCTGGC
GATTCAGGTTCATCATGCCGTCTGTGATGGCTTCCATGTCGGCAGAATGCTTAATGAATTACAACAGTAC
TGCGATGAGTGGCAGGGCGGGGCGTAAACGCCGCGTGGATCCGGCTTACTAAAAGCCAGATAACAGTATG
CGTATTTGCGCGCTGATTTTTGCGGTATAAGAATATATACTGATATGTATACCCGAAGTATGTCAAAAAG
AGGTATGCTATGAAGCAGCGTATTACAGTGACAGTTGACAGCGACAGCTATCAGTTGCTCAAGGCATATA
TGATGTCAATATCTCCGGTCTGGTAAGCACAACCATGCAGAATGAAGCCCGTCGTCTGCGTGCCGAACGC
TGGAAAGCGGAAAATCAGGAAGGGATGGCTGAGGTCGCCCGGTTTATTGAAATGAACGGCTCTTTTGCTG
ACGAGAACAGGGGCTGGTGAAATGCAGTTTAAGGTTTACACCTATAAAAGAGAGAGCCGTTATCGTCTGT
TTGTGGATGTACAGAGTGATATTATTGACACGCCCGGGCGACGGATGGTGATCCCCCTGGCCAGTGCACG
TCTGCTGTCAGATAAAGTCTCCCGTGAACTTTACCCGGTGGTGCATATCGGGGATGAAAGCTGGCGCATG
ATGACCACCGATATGGCCAGTGTGCCGGTCTCCGTTATCGGGGAAGAAGTGGCTGATCTCAGCCACCGCG
AAAATGACATCAAAAACGCCATTAACCTGATGTTCTGGGGAATATAAATGTCAGGCTCCCTTATACACAG
CCAGTCTGCAGGTCGACCATAGTGACTGGATATGTTGTGTTTTACAGTATTATGTAGTCTGTTTTTTATG
CAAAATCTAATTTAATATATTGATATTTATATCATTTTACGTTTCTCGTTCAGCTTTCTTGTACAAAGTG
GTGATGGGCTGCAGGAATTCGATATCAAGCTTATCGATAGGTGGACCAGGTGGTGGAATGAAGCGACGAT
GGAAAAAGAATTTCATAGCCGTCTCAGCAGCCAACCGCTTTAAGAAAATCTCATCCTCCGGGGCACTTGA
TTATGGTACCCCAACTACTGCTTCTGAAAATCTATATTTTCAAGGTGAACTAAAAACTGCTGCTTTGGCT
CAACATGCGATTAAGGGTGAAGCTCAAAAACTTAATGACTCTCAAGCTCCAAAAGCTGATGCGCAACAAA
ATAACTTCAACAAAGATCAACAAAGCGCCTTCTATGAAATCTTGAACATGCCTAACTTAAACGAAGCGCA
ACGTAACGGCTTCATTCAAAGTCTTAAAGACGACCCAAGCCAAAGCACTAACGTTTTAGGTGAAGCTAAA
AAATTAAACGAATCTCAAGCACCGAAAGCTGATAACAATTTCAACAAAGAACAACAAAATGCTTTCTATG
AAATCTTGAATATGCCTAACTTAAACGAAGAACAACGCAATGGTTTCATCCAAAGCTTAAAAGATGACCC
AAGCCAAAGTGCTAACCTATTGTCAGAAGCTAAAAAGTTAAATGAATCTCAAGCACCGAAAGCGGATAAC
AAATTCAACAAAGAACAACAAAATGCTTTCTATGAAATCTTACATTTACCTAACTTAAACGAAGAACAAC
GCAATGGTTTCATCCAAAGCCTAAAAGATGACCCAAGCCAAAGCGCTAACCTTTTAGCAGAAGCTAAAAA
GCTAAATGATGCTCAAGCACCAAAAGCTGACAACAAATTCAACAAAGAACAACAAAATGCTTTCTATGAA
ATTTTACATTTACCTAACTTAACTGAAGAACAACGTAACGGCTTCATCCAAAGCCTTAAAGACGATCCTT
CGGTGAGCAAAGAACAGTCACTCGAGTCATGTAATTAGTTATGTCACGCTTACATTCACGCCCTCCCCCC
ACATCCGCTCTAACCGAAAAGGAAGGAGTTAGACAACCTGAAGTCTAGGTCCCTATTTATTTTTTTATAG
TTATGTTAGTATTAAGAACGTTATTTATATTTCAAATTTTTCTTTTTTTTCTGTACAGACGCGTGTACGC
ATGTAACATTATACTGAAAACCTTGCTTGAGAAGGTTTTGGGACGCTCGAAGGCTTTAATTTGCGGCCGG
TACCCAGCTTTTGTTCCCTTTAGTGAGGGTTAATTCCGAGCTTGGCGTAATCATGGTCATAGCTGTTTCC
TGTGTGAAATTGTTATCCGCTCACAATTCCACACAACATAGGAGCCGGAAGCATAAAGTGTAAAGCCTGG
GGTGCCTAATGAGTGAGGTAACTCACATTAATTGCGTTGCGCTCACTGCCCGCTTTCCAGTCGGGAAACC
TGTCGTGCCAGCTGCATTAATGAATCGGCCAACGCGCGGGGAGAGGCGGTTTGCGTATTGGGCGCTCTTC
CGCTTCCTCGCTCACTGACTCGCTGCGCTCGGTCGTTCGGCTGCGGCGAGCGGTATCAGCTCACTCAAAG
GCGGTAATACGGTTATCCACAGAATCAGGGGATAACGCAGGAAAGAACATGTGAGCAAAAGGCCAGCAAA
AGGCCAGGAACCGTAAAAAGGCCGCGTTGCTGGCGTTTTTCCATAGGCTCGGCCCCCCTGACGAGCATCA
CAAAAATCGACGCTCAAGTCAGAGGTGGCGAAACCCGACAGGACTATAAAGATACCAGGCGTTCCCCCCT
GGAAGCTCCCTCGTGCGCTCTCCTGTTCCGACCCTGCCGCTTACCGGATACCTGTCCGCCTTTCTCCCTT
CGGGAAGCGTGGCGCTTTCTCAATGCTCACGCTGTAGGTATCTCAGTTCGGTGTAGGTCGTTCGCTCCAA
GCTGGGCTGTGTGCACGAACCCCCCGTTCAGCCCGACCGCTGCGCCTTATCCGGTAACTATCGTCTTGAG
TCCAACCCGGTAAGACACGACTTATCGCCACTGGCAGCAGCCACTGGTAACAGGATTAGCAGAGCGAGGT
ATGTAGGCGGTGCTACAGAGTTCTTGAAGTGGTGGCCTAACTACGGCTACACTAGAAGGACAGTATTTGG
TATCTGCGCTCTGCTGAAGCCAGTTACCTTCGGAAAAAGAGTTGGTAGCTCTTGATCCGGCAAACAAACC
ACCGCTGGTAGCGGTGGTTTTTTTGTTTGCAAGCAGCAGATTACGCGCAGAAAAAAAGGATCTCAAGAAG
ATCCTTTGATCTTTTCTACGGGGTCTGACGCTCAGTGGAACGAAAACTCACGTTAAGGGATTTTGGTCAT
GAGATTATCAAAAAGGATCTTCACCTAGATCCTTTTAAATTAAAAATGAAGTTTTAAATCAATCTAAAGT
ATATATGAGTAAACTTGGTCTGACAGTTACCAATGCTTAATCAGTGAGGCACCTATCTCAGCGATCTGTC
TATTTCGTTCATCCATAGTTGCCTGACTGCCCGTCGTGTAGATAACTACGATACGGGAGGGCTTACCATC
TGGCCCCAGTGCTGCAATGATACCGCGAGACCCACGCTCACCGGCTCCAGATTTATCAGCAATAAACCAG
CCAGCCGGAAGGGCCGAGCGCAGAAGTGGTCCTGCAACTTTATCCGCCTCCATCCAGTCTATTAATTGTT
GCCGGGAAGCTAGAGTAAGTAGTTCGCCAGTTAATAGTTTGCGCAACGTTGTTGCCATTGCTACAGGCAT
CGTGGTGTCACGCTCGTCGTTTGGTATGGCTTCATTCAGCTCCGGTTCCCAACGATCAAGGCGAGTTACA
TGATCCCCCATGTTGTGAAAAAAAGCGGTTAGCTCCTTCGGTCCTCCGATCGTTGTCAGAAGTAAGTTGG
CCGCAGTGTTATCACTCATGGTTATGGCAGCACTGCATAATTCTCTTACTGTCATGCCATCCGTAAGATG
CTTTTCTGTGACTGGTGAGTACTCAACCAAGTCATTCTGAGAATAGTGTATGCGGCGACCGAGTTGCTCT
TGCCCGGCGTCAATACGGGATAATACCGCGCCACATAGCAGAACTTTAAAAGTGCTCATCATTGGAAAAC
GTTCTTCGGGGCGAAAACTCTCAAGGATCTTACCGCTGTTGAGATCCAGTTCGATGTAACCCACTCGTGC
ACCCAACTGATCTTCAGCATCTTTTACTTTCACCAGCGTTTCTGGGTGAGCAAAAACAGGAAGGCAAAAT
GCCGCAAAAAAGGGAATAAGGGCGACACGGAAATGTTGAATACTCATACTCTTCCTTTTTCAATATTATT
GAAGCATTTATCAGGGTTATTGTCTCATGAGCGGATACATATTTGAATGTATTTAGAAAAATAAACAAAT
AGGGGTTCCGCGCACATTTCCCCGAAAAGTGCCACCTGACGTCTAAGAAACCATTATTATCATGACATTA
ACCTATAAAAATAGGCGTATCACGAGGCCCTTTCGTC
