>Addgene plasmid #14256 | pAG304GPD-ccdB-TAP | addgene partial sequence | sequence record 20725 | 14256 with pRS_marker
GGAAGCATTTAATAGAACAGCATCGTAATATATGTGTACTTTGCAGTTATGACGCCAGATGGCAGTAGTG
GAAGATATTCTTTATTGAAAAATAGCTTGTCACCTTACGTACAATCTTGATCCGGAGCTTTTCTTTTTTT
GCCGATTAAGAATTAATTCGGTCGAAAAAAGAAAAGGAGAGGGCCAAGAGGGAGGGCATTGGTGACTATT
GAGCACGTGAGTATACGTGATTAAGCACACAAAGGCAGCTTGGAGTATGTCTGTTATTAATTTCACAGGT
AGTTCTGGTCCATTGGTGAAAGTTTGCGGCTTGCAGAGCACAGAGGCCGCAGAATGTGCTCTAGATTCCG
ATGCTGACTTGCTGGGTATTATATGTGTGCCCAATAGAAAGAGAACAATTGACCCGGTTATTGCAAGGAA
AATTTCAAGTCTTGTAAAAGCATATAAAAATAGTTCAGGCACTCCGAAATACTTGGTTGGCGTGTTTCGT
AATCAACCTAAGGAGGATGTTTTGG
