>Addgene plasmid #14256 | pAG304GPD-ccdB-TAP | addgene partial sequence | sequence record 20726 | 14256 with GW5
CCGGAAGCTAAAGTGTAAAGCCTGGGGGTGGCCTAATGGCGGCCGCCATAGTGACTGGATATGTTGTGTT
TTACAGTATTATGTAGTCTGTTTTTTATGCAAAATCTAATTTAATATATTGATATTTATATCATTTTACG
TTTCTCGTTCAGCTTTTTTGTACAAACTTGTGATGGGGGATCCACTAGTTCTAGAATCCGTCGAAACTAA
GTTCTGGTGTTTTAAAACTAAAAAAAAGACTAACTATAAAAGTAGAATTTAAGAAGTTTAAGAAATAGAT
TTACAGAATTACAATCAATACCTACCGTCTTTATATACTTATTAGTCAAGTAGGGGAATAATTTCAGGGA
ACTGGTTTCAACCTTTTTTTTCAGCTTTTTCCAAATCAGAGAGAGCAGAAGGTAATAGAAGGTGTAAGAA
AATGAGATAGATACATGCGTGGGTCAATTGCCTTGTGTCATCATTTACTCCAGGCAGGTTGCATCACTCC
ATTGAGGTTGTGCCCGTTTTTTGCCTGTTTGTGCCCCTGTTCTCTGTAGTTGCGCTAAAAGAATGGACCT
ATGAACTGATGGTTGGTGAAGAAAACAATATTTTGGTGCTGGGATTCTTTTTTTTTCTGGATGCCAGCTT
AAAAAGCGGGCTCCAT
