>Addgene plasmid #14256 | pAG304GPD-ccdB-TAP | addgene partial sequence | sequence record 20727 | 14256 with GW3
GGGCTGATCTCAGCCACCGCGAAAATGACATCAAAAACGCCATTAACCTGATGTTCTGGGGAATATAAAT
GTCAAGCTCCCTTATACACAGCCAGTCTGCAGGTCGACCATAGTGACTGGATATGTTGTGTTTTACAGTA
TTATGTAGTCTGTTTTTTATGCAAAATCTAATTTAATATATTGATATTTATATCATTTTACGTTTCTCGT
TCAGCTTTCTTGTACAAAGTGGTGATGGGCTGCAGGAATTCGATATCAAGCTTATCGATAGGTGGACCAG
GTGGTGGAATGAAGCGACGATGGAAAAAGAATTTCATAGCCGTCTCAGCAGCCAACCGCTTTAAGAAAAT
CTCATCCTCCGGGGCACTTGATTATGGTACCCCAACTACTGCTTCTGAAAATCTATATTTTCAAGGTGAA
CTAAAAACTGCTGCTTTGGCTCAACATGCGATTAAGGGTGAAGCTCAAAAACTTAATGACTCTCAAGCTC
CAAAAGCTGATGCGCAACAAAATAACTTCAACAAAGATCAACAAAGCGCCTTCTATGAAATCTTGAACAT
GCCTAACTTAAACGAAGCGCAACGTAACGGCTTCATTCAAAGTCTTAAAGACGACCCAAGCCAAAGCACT
AACGTT
