>Addgene plasmid #14256 | pAG304GPD-ccdB-TAP | addgene partial sequence | sequence record 127740 | pGEX3 5'-CCGGGAGCTGCATGTGTCAGAGG-3'
ATCCTTGAGAGTTTTCGCCCCGAAGAACGTTTTCCAATGATGAGCACTTTTAAAGTTCTGCTATGTGGCG
CGGTATTATCCCGTATTGACGCCGGGCAAGAGCAACTCGGTCGCCGCATACACTATTCTCAGAATGACTT
GGTTGAGTACTCACCAGTCACAGAAAAGCATCTTACGGATGGCATGACAGTAAGAGAATTATGCAGTGCT
GCCATAACCATGAGTGATAACACTGCGGCCAACTTACTTCTGACAACGATCGGAGGACCGAAGGAGCTAA
CCGCTTTTTTGCACAACATGGGGGATCATGTAACTCGCCTTGATCGTTGGGAACCGGAGCTGAATGAAGC
CATACCAAACGACGAGCGTGACACCACGATGCCTGTAGCAATGGCAACAACGTTGCGCAAACTATTAACT
GGCGAACTACTTACTCTAGCTTCCCGGCAACAATTAATAGACTGGATGGAGGCGGATAAAGTTGCAGGAC
CACTTCTGCGCTCGGCCCTTCCGGCTGGCTGGTTTATTGCTGATAAATCTGGAGCCGGTGAGCGTGGGTC
TCGCGGTATCATTGCAGCACTGGGGCCAGATGGTAAGCCCTCCC
